Addgene plasmid #57639: tdEos-MCPA2-C-18
Purpose: Localization: Actin Capping Protein , Excitation: 505 / 569, Emission: 516 / 581
Depositing lab: Michael Davidson. Depositing organization: Florida State University, Tallahassee.
Backbone
  Vector backbone: tdEos-C1
  Backbone size w/o insert (bp): 4750
  Vector type: Mammalian Expression
  Selectable markers: Neomycin (select with G418)
Growth in bacteria
  Bacterial resistance: Kanamycin, 50 μg/mL
  Growth temperature: 37°C
  Growth strain: DH5alpha
  Copy number: High Copy
Gene/Insert
  Gene/Insert name: MCPA2 (alt names: Mouse capping protein alpha 2; NM_007604.2)
  Species: M. musculus (mouse)
  Promoter: CMV
  Tag / fusion protein: tdEos (N terminal on backbone)
  Cloning method: Unknown
  Sequencing primers: 5′ CMV-F; 3′ SV40pA-R
Terms and licenses: Academic/Nonprofit Terms; Industry Terms
Depositor comments: M. musculus (mouse) capping protein alpha 2. Excitation = 505 / 569; Emission = 516 / 581
How to cite: tdEos-MCPA2-C-18 was a gift from Michael Davidson (Addgene plasmid # 57639 ; http://n2t.net/addgene:57639 ; RRID:Addgene_57639)
