[The description below was written by a language model from this plasmid's Addgene catalogue record and pLannotate feature annotations shown in this document.]
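Description:
tdEos-MCPA2-C-18 is a mammalian expression plasmid built on the tdEos-C1 backbone, a C1-style fluorescent protein fusion vector. It encodes mouse F-actin capping protein alpha 2 (Capza2, also called MCPA2 or Cappa2) fused to the C-terminus of tandem-dimer Eos. The full sequence record is about 6.3 kb. In it, the human cytomegalovirus immediate early enhancer and promoter drive two consecutive EosFP-derived coding units, which together form the tdEos tag. A short linker region follows, the "18" in the name presumably referring to its length, although the record does not say so. Next come the Capza2 open reading frame, a remnant of the multiple cloning site, and an SV40 polyadenylation signal. A second, partial sequence record of about 2.4 kb covers only the tdEos-Capza2 fusion and the adjacent cloning-site fragment. It shows the same arrangement, though with a shorter gap between the second Eos unit and Capza2.

The plasmid is propagated in E. coli from a high-copy ColE1/pUC-type origin under kanamycin selection, and it also carries an f1 origin. A single Tn5 aminoglycoside phosphotransferase gene serves as the marker in both hosts. A bacterial promoter expresses it for kanamycin resistance, and the SV40 early promoter with an HSV TK polyadenylation signal expresses it for G418 selection in mammalian cells. Small annotated fragments such as the ble, large T antigen and bGH poly(A) hits appear to be backbone remnants rather than functional parts.

Eos is a green-to-red photoconvertible protein, with recorded excitation/emission of 505/516 nm before and 569/581 nm after conversion. The construct is intended for imaging the localization of capping protein, which binds the barbed ends of actin filaments. Photoconversion also makes it suitable for tracking selected protein populations.
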