Features (pLannotate 1.2.2; 17 found; start..end, strand, type, name):
      1..304     +  enhancer       CMV enhancer: human cytomegalovirus immediate early enhancer
    305..508     +  promoter       CMV promoter: human cytomegalovirus (CMV) immediate early promoter
    553..1230    +  CDS            d2EosFP: d2EosFP is a photoconvertible red fluorescent protein published in 2004, derived from Lobophyllia hemprichii.
   1278..1954    +  CDS            EosFP (fragment): green-to-red photoswitchable fluorescent protein (Wiedenmann et al., 2004)
   2008..2862    +  CDS            Capza2: CAZA2_MOUSE - Also known as Cappa2. Experimental evidence at protein level: Swiss-Prot protein existence level 1. F-actin-capping proteins bind in a Ca(2+)-independent manner to the fast growing ends of actin filaments (barbed end) thereby blocking the exchange of subunits at these ends. Unlike other capping proteins (such as gelsolin and severin), these proteins do not sever actin filaments. From Mus musculus (Mouse).
   2866..2902    +  misc_feature   MCS (fragment): multiple cloning site
   2919..3003    +  CDS            large T antigen (fragment): large T antigen from SV40 (simian virus 40)
   3026..3147    +  polyA_signal   SV40 poly(A) signal: SV40 polyadenylation signal
   3181..3609    -  rep_origin     f1 ori (sequence partly withheld): f1 bacteriophage origin of replication; arrow indicates direction of (+) strand synthesis
   3636..3740    +  promoter       AmpR promoter: bla
   3742..4099    +  promoter       SV40 promoter: SV40 enhancer and early promoter
   4134..4928    +  CDS            NeoR/KanR: aminoglycoside phosphotransferase from Tn5; aph(3')-II (or nptII); confers resistance to neomycin, kanamycin, and G418 (Geneticin®)
   4949..5101    +  CDS            ble (fragment): BLE_KLEPN - Experimental evidence at protein level: Swiss-Prot protein existence level 1. Binding protein with a strong affinity to the bleomycin family of antibiotics. Binds to CL990; an antimitotic-antibiotic compound. From Klebsiella pneumoniae.
   5160..5207    +  polyA_signal   HSV TK poly(A) signal: herpes simplex virus thymidine kinase polyadenylation signal (Cole and Stacy, 1985)
   5298..5314    -  polyA_signal   bGH poly(A) signal (fragment): bovine growth hormone polyadenylation signal
   5536..6124    +  rep_origin     ori: high-copy-number ColE1/pMB1/pBR322/pUC origin of replication
   6239..6298    +  enhancer       CMV enhancer (fragment): human cytomegalovirus immediate early enhancer
>Addgene plasmid #57639 | tdEos-MCPA2-C-18 | addgene full sequence | sequence record 468023 | Addgene NGS Result
CGTTACATAACTTACGGTAAATGGCCCGCCTGGCTGACCGCCCAACGACCCCCGCCCATTGACGTCAATA
ATGACGTATGTTCCCATAGTAACGCCAATAGGGACTTTCCATTGACGTCAATGGGTGGAGTATTTACGGT
AAACTGCCCACTTGGCAGTACATCAAGTGTATCATATGCCAAGTACGCCCCCTATTGACGTCAATGACGG
TAAATGGCCCGCCTGGCATTATGCCCAGTACATGACCTTATGGGACTTTCCTACTTGGCAGTACATCTAC
GTATTAGTCATCGCTATTACCATGGTGATGCGGTTTTGGCAGTACATCAATGGGCGTGGATAGCGGTTTG
ACTCACGGGGATTTCCAAGTCTCCACCCCATTGACGTCAATGGGAGTTTGTTTTGGCACCAAAATCAACG
GGACTTTCCAAAATGTCGTAACAACTCCGCCCCATTGACGCAAATGGGCGGTAGGCGTGTACGGTGGGAG
GTCTATATAAGCAGAGCTGGTTTAGTGAACCGTCAGATCCGCTAGCGCTACCGGTCGCCACCATGAGTGC
GATTAAGCCAGACATGAAGATCAACCTCCGTATGGAAGGCAACGTAAACGGGCACCACTTTGTGATCGAC
GGAGATGGTACAGGCAAGCCTTTTGAGGGAAAACAGAGTATGGATCTTGAAGTCAAAGAGGGCGGACCTC
TGCCTTTTGCCTTTGATATCCTGACCACTGCATTCCATTACGGCAACAGGGTATTCGCCGAATATCCAGA
CCACATACAAGACTATTTTAAGCAGTCGTTTCCTAAGGGGTATTCGTGGGAACGAAGCTTGACTTTCGAA
GACGGGGGCATTTGCATTGCCAGAAACGACATAACAATGGAAGGGGACACTTTCTATAATAAAGTTCGAT
TTCACGGTGTAAACTTTCCCGCCAATGGTCCAGTTATGCAGAAGAAGACGCTGAAATGGGAGCCCTCCAC
TGAGAAAATGTATGTGCGTGATGGAGTGCTGACTGGTGATATTCGCATGGCTTTGTTGCTTGAAGGAAAT
GCCCATTACCGATGTGACTTCAGAACTACTTACAAAGCTAAGGAGAAGGGTGTCAAGTTACCAGGCTACC
ACTTTGTGGACCACTGCATTGAGATTTTAAGCCATGACAAAGATTACAACAAGGTTAAGCTGTATGAGCA
TGCTGTTGCTCATTCTGGATTGCCTGACAATGCCAGACGATCCGGTAGCGGTCACGGTACTGGTTCTACT
GGTTCTGGTTCTTCTGAGAGTGCGATTAAGCCAGACATGAAGATCAACCTCCGTATGGAAGGCAACGTAA
ACGGGCACCACTTTGTGATCGACGGAGATGGTACAGGCAAGCCTTTTGAGGGAAAACAGAGTATGGATCT
TGAAGTCAAAGAGGGCGGACCTCTGCCTTTTGCCTTTGATATCCTGACCACTGCATTCCATTACGGCAAC
AGGGTATTCGCCGAATATCCAGACCACATACAAGACTATTTTAAGCAGTCGTTTCCTAAGGGGTATTCGT
GGGAACGAAGCTTGACTTTCGAAGACGGGGGCATTTGCATTGCCAGAAACGACATAACAATGGAAGGGGA
CACTTTCTATAATAAAGTTCGATTTCACGGTGTAAACTTTCCCGCCAATGGTCCAGTTATGCAGAAGAAG
ACGCTGAAATGGGAGCCCTCCACTGAGAAAATGTATGTGCGTGATGGAGTGCTGACTGGTGATATTCGCA
TGGCTTTGTTGCTTGAAGGAAATGCCCATTACCGATGTGACTTCAGAACTACTTACAAAGCTAAGGAGAA
GGGTGTCAAGTTACCAGGCTACCACTTTGTGGACCACTGCATTGAGATTTTAAGCCATGACAAAGATTAC
AACAAGGTTAAGCTGTATGAGCATGCTGTTGCTCATTCTGGATTGCCTGACAATGCCAGACGATCCGGAC
TCAGATCTAGTAGCGGAGGTAGCGCATCCGGCGGAAGCGGAGGAAGCGCGGATCTGGAGGAGCAGTTGTC
CGATGAGGAGAAGGTTCGTATAGCAGCAAAATTCATCATTCACGCCCCTCCTGGAGAATTTAATGAGGTT
TTTAATGATGTTCGACTATTGCTTAATAATGATAATCTTCTCAGGGAAGGAGCCGCACATGCATTTGCAC
AGTATAACCTGGACCAGTTTACACCAGTAAAAATTGAAGGCTATGAAGATCAGGTTTTGATAACAGAACA
TGGAGACTTGGGAAATGGAAAATTTTTGGATCCAAAAAACAGAATCTGTTTCAAATTTGATCATTTAAGA
AAGGAAGCAACTGATCCAAGGCCCTACGAAGCAGAAAATGCCATTGAATCCTGGAGAACTTCAGTAGAAA
CTGCACTGCGAGCTTATGTAAAAGAGCATTATCCGAATGGGGTCTGCACTGTGTATGGCAAAAAAGTAGA
TGGGCAGCAAACCATTATTGCATGCATAGAAAGCCATCAGTTTCAAGCAAAAAACTTTTGGAATGGTCGT
TGGAGGTCAGAGTGGAAGTTTACAGTCACTCCTTCCACCACACAGGTGGTTGGCATTTTGAAAATTCAGG
TTCATTATTATGAAGATGGTAATGTTCAGCTAGTGAGTCATAAAGATATACAAGATTCCCTCACAGTATC
TAATGAGGTGCAAACAGCAAAAGAATTTATAAAGATTGTAGAAGCTGCAGAAAATGAATACCAGACTGCC
ATCAGTGAGAATTATCAGACGATGTCGGACACTACCTTCAAAGCCTTACGTCGACAGTTGCCAGTGACAC
GTACTAAGATCGACTGGAACAAGATCCTTAGCTACAAGATTGGCAAAGAGATGCAGAATGCATAAGAATT
CTGCAGTCGACGGTACCGCGGGCCCGGGATCCACCGGATCTAGATAACTGATCATAATCAGCCATACCAC
ATTTGTAGAGGTTTTACTTGCTTTAAAAAACCTCCCACACCTCCCCCTGAACCTGAAACATAAAATGAAT
GCAATTGTTGTTGTTAACTTGTTTATTGCAGCTTATAATGGTTACAAATAAAGCAATAGCATCACAAATT
TCACAAATAAAGCATTTTTTTCACTGCATTCTAGTTGTGGTTTGTCCAAACTCATCAATGTATCTTAACG
CGTAAATTGTAAGCGTTAATATTTTGTTAAAATTCGCGTTAAATTTTTGTTAAATCAGCTCATTTTTTAA
CCAATAGGCCGAAATCGGCAAAATCCCTTATAAATCAAAAGAATAGACCGAGATAGGGT
[37 nt withheld, positions 3280-3316]
AAAGAACGTGGACTCCAACGTCAAAGG
[49 nt withheld, positions 3344-3392]
T
[91 nt withheld, positions 3394-3484]
G
[124 nt withheld, positions 3486-3609]
CAGGTGGCACTTTTCGGGGAAATGTGCGCGGAACCCCTATTTGTTTATTTTTCTAAATACATTCAAATAT
GTATCCGCTCATGAGACAATAACCCTGATAAATGCTTCAATAATATTGAAAAAGGAAGAGTCCTGAGGCG
GAAAGAACCAGCTGTGGAATGTGTGTCAGTTAGGGTGTGGAAAGTCCCCAGGCTCCCCAGCAGGCAGAAG
TATGCAAAGCATGCATCTCAATTAGTCAGCAACCAGGTGTGGAAAGTCCCCAGGCTCCCCAGCAGGCAGA
AGTATGCAAAGCATGCATCTCAATTAGTCAGCAACCATAGTCCCGCCCCTAACTCCGCCCATCCCGCCCC
TAACTCCGCCCAGTTCCGCCCATTCTCCGCCCCATGGCTGACTAATTTTTTTTATTTATGCAGAGGCCGA
GGCCGCCTCGGCCTCTGAGCTATTCCAGAAGTAGTGAGGAGGCTTTTTTGGAGGCCTAGGCTTTTGCAAA
GATCGATCAAGAGACAGGATGAGGATCGTTTCGCATGATTGAACAAGATGGATTGCACGCAGGTTCTCCG
GCCGCTTGGGTGGAGAGGCTATTCGGCTATGACTGGGCACAACAGACAATCGGCTGCTCTGATGCCGCCG
TGTTCCGGCTGTCAGCGCAGGGGCGCCCGGTTCTTTTTGTCAAGACCGACCTGTCCGGTGCCCTGAATGA
ACTGCAAGACGAGGCAGCGCGGCTATCGTGGCTGGCCACGACGGGCGTTCCTTGCGCAGCTGTGCTCGAC
GTTGTCACTGAAGCGGGAAGGGACTGGCTGCTATTGGGCGAAGTGCCGGGGCAGGATCTCCTGTCATCTC
ACCTTGCTCCTGCCGAGAAAGTATCCATCATGGCTGATGCAATGCGGCGGCTGCATACGCTTGATCCGGC
TACCTGCCCATTCGACCACCAAGCGAAACATCGCATCGAGCGAGCACGTACTCGGATGGAAGCCGGTCTT
GTCGATCAGGATGATCTGGACGAAGAGCATCAGGGGCTCGCGCCAGCCGAACTGTTCGCCAGGCTCAAGG
CGAGCATGCCCGACGGCGAGGATCTCGTCGTGACCCATGGCGATGCCTGCTTGCCGAATATCATGGTGGA
AAATGGCCGCTTTTCTGGATTCATCGACTGTGGCCGGCTGGGTGTGGCGGACCGCTATCAGGACATAGCG
TTGGCTACCCGTGATATTGCTGAAGAGCTTGGCGGCGAATGGGCTGACCGCTTCCTCGTGCTTTACGGTA
TCGCCGCTCCCGATTCGCAGCGCATCGCCTTCTATCGCCTTCTTGACGAGTTCTTCTGAGCGGGACTCTG
GGGTTCGAAATGACCGACCAAGCGACGCCCAACCTGCCATCACGAGATTTCGATTCCACCGCCGCCTTCT
ATGAAAGGTTGGGCTTCGGAATCGTTTTCCGGGACGCCGGCTGGATGATCCTCCAGCGCGGGGATCTCAT
GCTGGAGTTCTTCGCCCACCCTAGGGGGAGGCTAACTGAAACACGGAAGGAGACAATACCGGAAGGAACC
CGCGCTATGACGGCAATAAAAAGACAGAATAAAACGCACGGTGTTGGGTCGTTTGTTCATAAACGCGGGG
TTCGGTCCCAGGGCTGGCACTCTGTCGATACCCCACCGAGACCCCATTGGGGCCAATACGCCCGCGTTTC
TTCCTTTTCCCCACCCCACCCCCCAAGTTCGGGTGAAGGCCCAGGGCTCGCAGCCAACGTCGGGGCGGCA
GGCCCTGCCATAGCCTCAGGTTACTCATATATACTTTAGATTGATTTAAAACTTCATTTTTAATTTAAAA
GGATCTAGGTGAAGATCCTTTTTGATAATCTCATGACCAAAATCCCTTAACGTGAGTTTTCGTTCCACTG
AGCGTCAGACCCCGTAGAAAAGATCAAAGGATCTTCTTGAGATCCTTTTTTTCTGCGCGTAATCTGCTGC
TTGCAAACAAAAAAACCACCGCTACCAGCGGTGGTTTGTTTGCCGGATCAAGAGCTACCAACTCTTTTTC
CGAAGGTAACTGGCTTCAGCAGAGCGCAGATACCAAATACTGTTCTTCTAGTGTAGCCGTAGTTAGGCCA
CCACTTCAAGAACTCTGTAGCACCGCCTACATACCTCGCTCTGCTAATCCTGTTACCAGTGGCTGCTGCC
AGTGGCGATAAGTCGTGTCTTACCGGGTTGGACTCAAGACGATAGTTACCGGATAAGGCGCAGCGGTCGG
GCTGAACGGGGGGTTCGTGCACACAGCCCAGCTTGGAGCGAACGACCTACACCGAACTGAGATACCTACA
GCGTGAGCTATGAGAAAGCGCCACGCTTCCCGAAGGGAGAAAGGCGGACAGGTATCCGGTAAGCGGCAGG
GTCGGAACAGGAGAGCGCACGAGGGAGCTTCCAGGGGGAAACGCCTGGTATCTTTATAGTCCTGTCGGGT
TTCGCCACCTCTGACTTGAGCGTCGATTTTTGTGATGCTCGTCAGGGGGGCGGAGCCTATGGAAAAACGC
CAGCAACGCGGCCTTTTTACGGTTCCTGGCCTTTTGCTGGCCTTTTGCTCACATGTTCTTTCCTGCGTTA
TCCCCTGATTCTGTGGATAACCGTATTACCGCCATGCATTAGTTATTAATAGTAATCAATTACGGGGTCA
TTAGTTCATAGCCCATATATGGAGTTCCG
