Features (pLannotate 1.2.2; 4 found; start..end, strand, type, name):
     45..722     +  CDS            d2EosFP: d2EosFP is a photoconvertible red fluorescent protein published in 2004, derived from Lobophyllia hemprichii.
    771..1445    +  CDS            d2EosFP: d2EosFP is a photoconvertible red fluorescent protein published in 2004, derived from Lobophyllia hemprichii.
   1473..2327    +  CDS            Capza2: CAZA2_MOUSE - Also known as Cappa2. Experimental evidence at protein level: Swiss-Prot protein existence level 1. F-actin-capping proteins bind in a Ca(2+)-independent manner to the fast growing ends of actin filaments (barbed end) thereby blocking the exchange of subunits at these ends. Unlike other capping proteins (such as gelsolin and severin), these proteins do not sever actin filaments. From Mus musculus (Mouse).
   2331..2367    +  misc_feature   MCS (fragment): multiple cloning site
>Addgene plasmid #57639 | tdEos-MCPA2-C-18 | analyzer sequence | sequence record 88792
ACAATCTAGTGACGTCAGATCCGCTAGCGCTACCGGTCGCCACCATGAGTGCGATTAAGCCAGACATGAA
GATCAACCTCCGTATGGAAGGCAACGTAAACGGGCACCACTTTGTGATCGACGGAGATGGTACAGGCAAG
CCTTTTGAGGGAAAACAGAGTATGGATCTTGAAGTCAAAGAGGGCGGACCTCTGCCTTTTGCCTTTGATA
TCCTGACCACTGCATTCCATTACGGCAACAGGGTATTCGCCGAATATCCAGACCACATACAAGACTATTT
TAAGCAGTCGTTTCCTAAGGGGTATTCGTGGGAACGAAGCTTGACTTTCGAAGACGGGGGCATTTGCATT
GCCAGAAACGACATAACAATGGAAGGGGACACTTTCTATAATAAAGTTCGATTTCACGGTGTAAACTTTC
CCGCCAATGGTCCAGTTATGCAGAAGAAGACGCTGAAATGGGAGCCCTCCACTGAGAAAATGTATGTGCG
TGATGGAGTGCTGACTGGTGATATTCGCATGGCTTTGTTGCTTGAAGGAAATGCCCATTACCGATGTGAC
TTCAGAACTACTTACAAAGCTAAGGAGAAGGGTGTCAAGTTACCAGGCTACCACTTTGTGGACCACTGCA
TTGAGATTTTAAGCCATGACAAAGATTACAACAAGGTTAAGCTGTATGAGCATGCTGTTGCTCATTCTGG
ATTGCCTGACAATGCCAGACGATCCGGTAGCGGTCACGGTACTGGTTCTACTGGTTCTGGTTCTTCTGAG
AGTGCGATTAAGCCAGACATGAAGATCAACCTCCGTATGGAAGGCAACGTAAACGGGCACCACTTTGTGA
TCGACGGAGATGGTACAGGCAAGCCTTTTGAGGGAAAACAGAGTATGGATCTTGAAGTCAAAGAGGGCGG
ACCTCTGCCTTTTGCCTTTGATATCCTGACCACTGCATTCCATTACGGCAACAGGGTATTCGCCGAATAT
CCAGACCACATACAAGACTATTTTAAGCAGTCGTTTCCTAAGGGGTATTCGTGGGAACGAAGCTTGACTT
TCGAAGACGGGGGCATTTGCATTGCCAGAAACGACATAACAATGGAAGGGGACACTTTCTATAATAAAGT
TCGATTTCACGGTGTAAACTTTCCCGCCAATGGTCCAGTTATGCAGAAGAAGACGCTGAAATGGGAGCCC
TCCACTGAGAAAATGTATGTGCGTGATGGAGTGCTGACTGGTGATATTCGCATGGCTTTGTTGCTTGAAG
GAAATGCCCATTACCGATGTGACTTCAGAACTACTTACAAAGCTAAGGAGAAGGGTGTCAAGTTACCAGG
CTACCACTTTGTGGACCACTGCATTGAGATTTTAAGCCATGACAAAGATTACAACAAGGTTAAGCTGTAT
GAGCATGCTGTTGCTCATTCTGGATTGCCTGACAATGCCAGACGAAGCGCATCCGGCGGAAGCGGAGGAA
GCGCGGATCTGGAGGAGCAGTTGTCCGATGAGGAGAAGGTTCGTATAGCAGCAAAATTCATCATTCACGC
CCCTCCTGGAGAATTTAATGAGGTTTTTAATGATGTTCGACTATTGCTTAATAATGATAATCTTCTCAGG
GAAGGAGCCGCACATGCATTTGCACAGTATAACCTGGACCAGTTTACACCAGTAAAAATTGAAGGCTATG
AAGATCAGGTTTTGATAACAGAACATGGAGACTTGGGAAATGGAAAATTTTTGGATCCAAAAAACAGAAT
CTGTTTCAAATTTGATCATTTAAGAAAGGAAGCAACTGATCCAAGGCCCTACGAAGCAGAAAATGCCATT
GAATCCTGGAGAACTTCAGTAGAAACTGCACTGCGAGCTTATGTAAAAGAGCATTATCCGAATGGGGTCT
GCACTGTGTATGGCAAAAAAGTAGATGGGCAGCAAACCATTATTGCATGCATAGAAAGCCATCAGTTTCA
AGCAAAAAACTTTTGGAATGGTCGTTGGAGGTCAGAGTGGAAGTTTACAGTCACTCCTTCCACCACACAG
GTGGTTGGCATTTTGAAAATTCAGGTTCATTATTATGAAGATGGTAATGTTCAGCTAGTGAGTCATAAAG
ATATACAAGATTCCCTCACAGTATCTAATGAGGTGCAAACAGCAAAAGAATTTATAAAGATTGTAGAAGC
TGCAGAAAATGAATACCAGACTGCCATCAGTGAGAATTATCAGACGATGTCGGACACTACCTTCAAAGCC
TTACGTCGACAGTTGCCAGTGACACGTACTAAGATCGACTGGAACAAGATCCTTAGCTACAAGATTGGCA
AAGAGATGCAGAATGCATAAGAATTCTGCAGTCGACGGTACCGCGGGCCCGGGATCCACCGGATCTAGAT
AACTGATCATAATCAGCCATACCACATTGAGAAGATAGCC
